Addgene plasmid #86823: pCDNA3.1(-) + SLNCR1 _1336-1496
Purpose: mammalian expression of lncRNA LINC00673/SLNCR1 deletion construct
Depositing lab: Carl Novina. Depositing organization: Dana-Farber Cancer Institute. Publication: The lncRNA SLNCR1 Mediates Melanoma Invasion through a Conserved SRA1-like Region. Schmidt K, Joyce CE, Buquicchio F, Brown A, Ritz J, Distel RJ, Yoon CH, Novina CD. Cell Rep. 2016 May 31;15(9):2025-37. doi: 10.1016/j.celrep.2016.04.018. Epub 2016 May 19. PubMed 27210747.
Backbone
  Vector backbone: pCDNA3.1 (-)
  Vector type: Mammalian Expression
  Selectable markers: Neomycin (select with G418)
Growth in bacteria
  Bacterial resistance: Ampicillin, 100 μg/mL
  Growth temperature: 37°C
  Growth strain: DH5alpha
  Copy number: High Copy
Gene/Insert
  Gene/Insert name: LINC00673 (alt names: HI-LNC75; LUCAIR1)
  Species: H. sapiens (human)
  Entrez Gene: LINC00673 (a.k.a. ERRLR01, HI-LNC75, HILNC75, LUCAIR1, RASON, SLNCR, SLNCR1)
  Promoter: CMV
  Cloning method: Restriction Enzyme; 5′ cloning site HindIII (not destroyed); 3′ cloning site HindIII (not destroyed)
  Sequencing primers: 5′ T7; 3′ BGHR
Terms and licenses: Academic/Nonprofit Terms; Industry Terms: Not Available to Industry
How to cite: pCDNA3.1(-) + SLNCR1 _1336-1496 was a gift from Carl Novina (Addgene plasmid # 86823 ; http://n2t.net/addgene:86823 ; RRID:Addgene_86823)
