[The description below was written by a language model from this plasmid's Addgene catalogue record and pLannotate feature annotations shown in this document.]
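Description:
pCDNA3.1(-) + SLNCR1 _1336-1496 is a mammalian expression plasmid built on the pcDNA3.1(-) backbone and carrying a deletion variant of the human long non-coding RNA LINC00673, also known as SLNCR1. The name suggests that the region spanning positions 1336–1496 of the transcript is the part altered, but the record describes it only as a "deletion construct" and does not spell out the exact boundaries or numbering convention. The insert was cloned by restriction digestion into a single HindIII site, which is retained at both ends, so its orientation is not enforced by the cloning strategy. In the 7,570 nt sequenced record, the insert occupies the largely unannotated stretch between the T7 promoter and the bGH polyadenylation signal. The short C9orf85 fragment called on the reverse strand there, like the small HIV-1 LTR, ble, lacI and bom fragments elsewhere, is most likely an incidental similarity match by the annotation software rather than a designed element.

Transcription in mammalian cells is driven by the CMV immediate early enhancer and promoter and terminated by the bGH poly(A) signal. The upstream T7 promoter offers a route to in vitro transcription and serves as a sequencing primer site. A separate cassette, in which the SV40 early promoter drives the neo gene followed by the SV40 poly(A) signal, allows G418 selection of stably transfected cells. In E. coli the plasmid is maintained at high copy through a ColE1/pUC-type origin with ampicillin resistance, and an f1 origin is also present. The construct is intended for expressing this SLNCR1 deletion mutant in mammalian cells, presumably to map functional regions of the lncRNA, which the associated study links to melanoma invasion.
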