Features (pLannotate 1.2.2; 20 found; start..end, strand, type, name):
      1..204     +  promoter       CMV promoter: human cytomegalovirus (CMV) immediate early promoter
    200..233     +  LTR            5' LTR (truncated) (fragment): truncated 5' long terminal repeat (LTR) from HIV-1
    249..267     +  promoter       T7 promoter: promoter for bacteriophage T7 RNA polymerase
   1371..1592    -  CDS            C9orf85 (fragment): CI085_HUMAN - Experimental evidence at protein level: Swiss-Prot protein existence level 1. From Homo sapiens (Human).
   2553..2777    +  polyA_signal   bGH poly(A) signal: bovine growth hormone polyadenylation signal
   2781..2802    +  promoter       SV40 promoter (fragment): SV40 enhancer and early promoter
   2823..3251    +  rep_origin     f1 ori (sequence partly withheld): f1 bacteriophage origin of replication; arrow indicates direction of (+) strand synthesis
   3265..3594    +  promoter       SV40 promoter: SV40 enhancer and early promoter
   3661..4452    +  CDS            neo: KKA2_KLEPN - Also known as kan, nptII. Experimental evidence at protein level: Swiss-Prot protein existence level 1. Resistance to kanamycin, neomycin, paromomycin, ribostamycin, butirosin and gentamicin B. From Klebsiella pneumoniae.
   4476..4634    +  CDS            ble (fragment): BLE_KLEPN - Experimental evidence at protein level: Swiss-Prot protein existence level 1. Binding protein with a strong affinity to the bleomycin family of antibiotics. Binds to CL990; an antimitotic-antibiotic compound. From Klebsiella pneumoniae.
   4629..4750    +  polyA_signal   SV40 poly(A) signal: SV40 polyadenylation signal
   4823..4839    -  protein_bind   lac operator: The lac repressor binds to the lac operator to inhibit transcription in E. coli. This inhibition can be relieved by adding lactose or isopropyl-β-D-thiogalactopyranoside (IPTG). lac repressor encoded by lacI
   4847..4877    -  promoter       lac promoter: promoter for the E. coli lac operon
   4892..4913    -  protein_bind   CAP binding site: CAP binding activates transcription in the presence of cAMP. E. coli catabolite activator protein
   4926..5018    -  CDS            lacI (fragment): lac repressor; lacI; The lac repressor binds to the lac operator to inhibit transcription in E. coli. This inhibition can be relieved by adding lactose or isopropyl-β-D-thiogalactopyranoside (IPTG).
   5201..5789    -  rep_origin     ori: high-copy-number ColE1/pMB1/pBR322/pUC origin of replication
   5960..6820    -  CDS            AmpR: β-lactamase; bla; confers resistance to ampicillin, carbenicillin, and related antibiotics
   6821..6925    -  promoter       AmpR promoter: bla
   6984..7036    -  misc_feature   bom (fragment): basis of mobility region from pBR322
   7191..7570    +  enhancer       CMV enhancer: human cytomegalovirus immediate early enhancer
>Addgene plasmid #86823 | pCDNA3.1(-) + SLNCR1 _1336-1496 | addgene full sequence | sequence record 173324 | Addgene NGS Result
GTGATGCGGTTTTGGCAGTACATCAATGGGCGTGGATAGCGGTTTGACTCACGGGGATTTCCAAGTCTCC
ACCCCATTGACGTCAATGGGAGTTTGTTTTGGCACCAAAATCAACGGGACTTTCCAAAATGTCGTAACAA
CTCCGCCCCATTGACGCAAATGGGCGGTAGGCGTGTACGGTGGGAGGTCTATATAAGCAGAGCTCTCTGG
CTAACTAGAGAACCCACTGCTTACTGGCTTATCGAAATTAATACGACTCACTATAGGGAGACCCAAGCTG
GCTAGCGTTTAAACGGGCCCTCTAGACTCGAGCGGCCGCCACTGTGCTGGATATCTGCAGAATTCCACCA
CACTGGACTAGTGGATCCGAGCTCGGTACCAAGCTTCCCGGGATACTTAGGATCCAGGGCGCGCAGGCGG
CGCGGGTGCGCGGTGCGGCGCTGGTATCCAGAGGACGCGGTCACCGCCTCTGGCATTTGTCGTTCTGCGC
TTCTCCGCAAGGACCCTCTGTTAGGCAGGCGCCCACCGTAAGCCTCCCGGGCCTTGTGAACCTGCAAACC
CAAGTCTGAGAGACGATCCGCCTTCAGCGCTTTCCAGCTTGGCAGAGAGGCTTTCCCGGCGGGGATCTTT
GGTTGGCGCTGGCGATGCGCGGGGAAGAAAGGCGAGGAGCGGCGTCCAGGCTGGGTGATGTCCCAGCACG
AGTAGGCGGGATGCGCTCGCTTGGTCCTCCGGGCGCCCGGTCCCTGCCCGCGTCGCGCGCCCACCCCTGG
GGACGAGAAGGCGGCCGCCTGAGGACCCCCGCCCGCGACCTCCGCGAGTCTGGAGCGCAGAGGACAGGGT
CTGGCTGCTCTTTGGCCTTGGATGGAAAGTGGGGAATTGGGTGGGGGGCTGCGGACCCCTTAACGTGGAT
TACTTGGTGTGTATCAGCTGGGCTCAGAAGACCCACGACCTCTTCTCCATCCGTGGATTGATTTGTTCTG
CTTAACAGCTGGGTCGCCAAGCTGGAGGTATTTTTCCCTCTCCACCCTGGTCTTCTCCTGTAACGTGTGG
CCGCCTTTTCCAGCACGGCCTCCTGCCTTCCTGGTGCACTTTTTGGAGAACGTGGTGGAATCAGAGGTTT
CTGGCTGACTCGGTGGGTGCTTTGAACCAGGAAAGGACAAGAAAGAGGATGGGAAGGACTGATCCACATT
CCCACCAGGAAGTTTAGCAGAACCCCCGCGTGCCACCTGGACCCCTTGGAAGGACCTGGCTCAGGCTGGA
CCACCTCTTGAGAGGCAGGAGCTCTGGATTTGATCAAGAATTCTTTGCTGAGCATGGTGCCTCATGCCTA
TAATCCCAACACTTTGGGAGGCCAGTGTGGGAGGATCTCTTGAGCCCAGGAGTTCAAGACTAGCCTGGGC
AACACAGAGAGACCCCATCTCTAAAATAATAATAATAATAAAATAAAAAATTAGCAGGGCATGGTGGCAT
GTGCCTGTAGTCCCAGCTACCCAGGAGGCTGAGGCAAGAGGATGGCTGGAGCCTGGGATGTTGAGGCTGC
AATGAACTGTGATTACCCCACTGCACTCCAGCCTGGGCAAAAGAGCGAGAGACCCTGTCTCAAATAATAA
TAATAATAATAATCTTATTTTGGAGAATAAAGAGACCTCTGGATTTGAGGTGCCATTTGGGTAGAAAGAA
AAGACGTTTACACCGAGAAATAGTCTGTGTTGCCCTGAAGGAGCAGAGGGATGCATCGCTCATGTCTGCT
GTGCCTTTGTACTCAGCAATTCTTGTTTGCTCCATTATCTTCCAGCCGGATACAGAGTGAATAGTTAACC
ACACTTAGGTCAAATAGGATCTAAATTTTTGTTCCTGCTCCGTGTAAAGAGGCCAGTGTTTGTGTGTTGC
AAGCAGCCTTGGAATAGTAACTCTTCTCATTTGTTTGGGATCTGGCCACCAAGTTCCAGAATGATACACG
GATCAGTGCAGAAGTTCATCAGGCTCTCGGACCTTAGGGCTGTTGGAGAAGGCTTCAGCAGCAGAACTGA
TGGTGAAGGCTCGTGTTCTCCATCCTCAACTTTCTTTGCTTCGATCATACACAAGAATACATTTGGAAGG
GCAAAAAATGAACACTGTCGTTCATTGCAGCCGTGTTTTGTGACACAGATGCACAGTCTGCTGTGAAGAC
CTTCTCTCAAGTGGCATTTGGGAGTCCATGCCAGATCATGGTGCTTCATGAGAGACTGACAGCTATCAGG
GGTTGTGGCACTTAGTGAGGACTCTCCTCCCCCAGTGTGTGCTGATGACACATACACACCTGACAATAGC
TTGAGTCTTCTCTGTTCCTTTTACTCTGTAGCCAACATACACATGATTTAAAACCCTTTCTAAATATCTA
TCATGGTTCATCCTTGTCCAAATGCAGAGTCAGAGCTATTTGTACTTCATTATTATTTCCAAGGCGAATA
GTTGGCTTTCTTTTTGCAAAAATAATTAAAGTTTTTGTATGTTGCAGTTGCTCTAGATAAGTATCACGTG
AAGCTTAAGTTTAAACCGCTGATCAGCCTCGACTGTGCCTTCTAGTTGCCAGCCATCTGTTGTTTGCCCC
TCCCCCGTGCCTTCCTTGACCCTGGAAGGTGCCACTCCCACTGTCCTTTCCTAATAAAATGAGGAAATTG
CATCGCATTGTCTGAGTAGGTGTCATTCTATTCTGGGGGGTGGGGTGGGGCAGGACAGCAAGGGGGAGGA
TTGGGAAGACAATAGCAGGCATGCTGGGGATGCGGTGGGCTCTATGGCTTCTGAGGCGGAAAGAACCAGC
TGGGGCTCTAGGGGGTATCCCC
[124 nt withheld, positions 2823-2946]
C
[91 nt withheld, positions 2948-3038]
A
[49 nt withheld, positions 3040-3088]
CCTTTGACGTTGGAGTCCACGTTCTTT
[37 nt withheld, positions 3116-3152]
ACCCTATCTCGGTCTATTCTTTTGATTTATAAGGGATTTTGCCGATTTCGGCCTATTGGTTAAAAAATGA
GCTGATTTAACAAAAATTTAACGCGAATTAATTCTGTGGAATGTGTGTCAGTTAGGGTGTGGAAAGTCCC
CAGGCTCCCCAGCAGGCAGAAGTATGCAAAGCATGCATCTCAATTAGTCAGCAACCAGGTGTGGAAAGTC
CCCAGGCTCCCCAGCAGGCAGAAGTATGCAAAGCATGCATCTCAATTAGTCAGCAACCATAGTCCCGCCC
CTAACTCCGCCCATCCCGCCCCTAACTCCGCCCAGTTCCGCCCATTCTCCGCCCCATGGCTGACTAATTT
TTTTTATTTATGCAGAGGCCGAGGCCGCCTCTGCCTCTGAGCTATTCCAGAAGTAGTGAGGAGGCTTTTT
TGGAGGCCTAGGCTTTTGCAAAAAGCTCCCGGGAGCTTGTATATCCATTTTCGGATCTGATCAAGAGACA
GGATGAGGATCGTTTCGCATGATTGAACAAGATGGATTGCACGCAGGTTCTCCGGCCGCTTGGGTGGAGA
GGCTATTCGGCTATGACTGGGCACAACAGACAATCGGCTGCTCTGATGCCGCCGTGTTCCGGCTGTCAGC
GCAGGGGCGCCCGGTTCTTTTTGTCAAGACCGACCTGTCCGGTGCCCTGAATGAACTGCAGGACGAGGCA
GCGCGGCTATCGTGGCTGGCCACGACGGGCGTTCCTTGCGCAGCTGTGCTCGACGTTGTCACTGAAGCGG
GAAGGGACTGGCTGCTATTGGGCGAAGTGCCGGGGCAGGATCTCCTGTCATCTCACCTTGCTCCTGCCGA
GAAAGTATCCATCATGGCTGATGCAATGCGGCGGCTGCATACGCTTGATCCGGCTACCTGCCCATTCGAC
CACCAAGCGAAACATCGCATCGAGCGAGCACGTACTCGGATGGAAGCCGGTCTTGTCGATCAGGATGATC
TGGACGAAGAGCATCAGGGGCTCGCGCCAGCCGAACTGTTCGCCAGGCTCAAGGCGCGCATGCCCGACGG
CGAGGATCTCGTCGTGACCCATGGCGATGCCTGCTTGCCGAATATCATGGTGGAAAATGGCCGCTTTTCT
GGATTCATCGACTGTGGCCGGCTGGGTGTGGCGGACCGCTATCAGGACATAGCGTTGGCTACCCGTGATA
TTGCTGAAGAGCTTGGCGGCGAATGGGCTGACCGCTTCCTCGTGCTTTACGGTATCGCCGCTCCCGATTC
GCAGCGCATCGCCTTCTATCGCCTTCTTGACGAGTTCTTCTGAGCGGGACTCTGGGGTTCGAAATGACCG
ACCAAGCGACGCCCAACCTGCCATCACGAGATTTCGATTCCACCGCCGCCTTCTATGAAAGGTTGGGCTT
CGGAATCGTTTTCCGGGACGCCGGCTGGATGATCCTCCAGCGCGGGGATCTCATGCTGGAGTTCTTCGCC
CACCCCAACTTGTTTATTGCAGCTTATAATGGTTACAAATAAAGCAATAGCATCACAAATTTCACAAATA
AAGCATTTTTTTCACTGCATTCTAGTTGTGGTTTGTCCAAACTCATCAATGTATCTTATCATGTCTGTAT
ACCGTCGACCTCTAGCTAGAGCTTGGCGTAATCATGGTCATAGCTGTTTCCTGTGTGAAATTGTTATCCG
CTCACAATTCCACACAACATACGAGCCGGAAGCATAAAGTGTAAAGCCTGGGGTGCCTAATGAGTGAGCT
AACTCACATTAATTGCGTTGCGCTCACTGCCCGCTTTCCAGTCGGGAAACCTGTCGTGCCAGCTGCATTA
ATGAATCGGCCAACGCGCGGGGAGAGGCGGTTTGCGTATTGGGCGCTCTTCCGCTTCCTCGCTCACTGAC
TCGCTGCGCTCGGTCGTTCGGCTGCGGCGAGCGGTATCAGCTCACTCAAAGGCGGTAATACGGTTATCCA
CAGAATCAGGGGATAACGCAGGAAAGAACATGTGAGCAAAAGGCCAGCAAAAGGCCAGGAACCGTAAAAA
GGCCGCGTTGCTGGCGTTTTTCCATAGGCTCCGCCCCCCTGACGAGCATCACAAAAATCGACGCTCAAGT
CAGAGGTGGCGAAACCCGACAGGACTATAAAGATACCAGGCGTTTCCCCCTGGAAGCTCCCTCGTGCGCT
CTCCTGTTCCGACCCTGCCGCTTACCGGATACCTGTCCGCCTTTCTCCCTTCGGGAAGCGTGGCGCTTTC
TCATAGCTCACGCTGTAGGTATCTCAGTTCGGTGTAGGTCGTTCGCTCCAAGCTGGGCTGTGTGCACGAA
CCCCCCGTTCAGCCCGACCGCTGCGCCTTATCCGGTAACTATCGTCTTGAGTCCAACCCGGTAAGACACG
ACTTATCGCCACTGGCAGCAGCCACTGGTAACAGGATTAGCAGAGCGAGGTATGTAGGCGGTGCTACAGA
GTTCTTGAAGTGGTGGCCTAACTACGGCTACACTAGAAGAACAGTATTTGGTATCTGCGCTCTGCTGAAG
CCAGTTACCTTCGGAAAAAGAGTTGGTAGCTCTTGATCCGGCAAACAAACCACCGCTGGTAGCGGTGGTT
TTTTTGTTTGCAAGCAGCAGATTACGCGCAGAAAAAAAGGATCTCAAGAAGATCCTTTGATCTTTTCTAC
GGGGTCTGACGCTCAGTGGAACGAAAACTCACGTTAAGGGATTTTGGTCATGAGATTATCAAAAAGGATC
TTCACCTAGATCCTTTTAAATTAAAAATGAAGTTTTAAATCAATCTAAAGTATATATGAGTAAACTTGGT
CTGACAGTTACCAATGCTTAATCAGTGAGGCACCTATCTCAGCGATCTGTCTATTTCGTTCATCCATAGT
TGCCTGACTCCCCGTCGTGTAGATAACTACGATACGGGAGGGCTTACCATCTGGCCCCAGTGCTGCAATG
ATACCGCGAGACCCACGCTCACCGGCTCCAGATTTATCAGCAATAAACCAGCCAGCCGGAAGGGCCGAGC
GCAGAAGTGGTCCTGCAACTTTATCCGCCTCCATCCAGTCTATTAATTGTTGCCGGGAAGCTAGAGTAAG
TAGTTCGCCAGTTAATAGTTTGCGCAACGTTGTTGCCATTGCTACAGGCATCGTGGTGTCACGCTCGTCG
TTTGGTATGGCTTCATTCAGCTCCGGTTCCCAACGATCAAGGCGAGTTACATGATCCCCCATGTTGTGCA
AAAAAGCGGTTAGCTCCTTCGGTCCTCCGATCGTTGTCAGAAGTAAGTTGGCCGCAGTGTTATCACTCAT
GGTTATGGCAGCACTGCATAATTCTCTTACTGTCATGCCATCCGTAAGATGCTTTTCTGTGACTGGTGAG
TACTCAACCAAGTCATTCTGAGAATAGTGTATGCGGCGACCGAGTTGCTCTTGCCCGGCGTCAATACGGG
ATAATACCGCGCCACATAGCAGAACTTTAAAAGTGCTCATCATTGGAAAACGTTCTTCGGGGCGAAAACT
CTCAAGGATCTTACCGCTGTTGAGATCCAGTTCGATGTAACCCACTCGTGCACCCAACTGATCTTCAGCA
TCTTTTACTTTCACCAGCGTTTCTGGGTGAGCAAAAACAGGAAGGCAAAATGCCGCAAAAAAGGGAATAA
GGGCGACACGGAAATGTTGAATACTCATACTCTTCCTTTTTCAATATTATTGAAGCATTTATCAGGGTTA
TTGTCTCATGAGCGGATACATATTTGAATGTATTTAGAAAAATAAACAAATAGGGGTTCCGCGCACATTT
CCCCGAAAAGTGCCACCTGACGTCGACGGATCGGGAGATCTCCCGATCCCCTATGGTGCACTCTCAGTAC
AATCTGCTCTGATGCCGCATAGTTAAGCCAGTATCTGCTCCCTGCTTGTGTGTTGGAGGTCGCTGAGTAG
TGCGCGAGCAAAATTTAAGCTACAACAAGGCAAGGCTTGACCGACAATTGCATGAAGAATCTGCTTAGGG
TTAGGCGTTTTGCGCTGCTTCGCGATGTACGGGCCAGATATACGCGTTGACATTGATTATTGACTAGTTA
TTAATAGTAATCAATTACGGGGTCATTAGTTCATAGCCCATATATGGAGTTCCGCGTTACATAACTTACG
GTAAATGGCCCGCCTGGCTGACCGCCCAACGACCCCCGCCCATTGACGTCAATAATGACGTATGTTCCCA
TAGTAACGCCAATAGGGACTTTCCATTGACGTCAATGGGTGGAGTATTTACGGTAAACTGCCCACTTGGC
AGTACATCAAGTGTATCATATGCCAAGTACGCCCCCTATTGACGTCAATGACGGTAAATGGCCCGCCTGG
CATTATGCCCAGTACATGACCTTATGGGACTTTCCTACTTGGCAGTACATCTACGTATTAGTCATCGCTA
TTACCATG
