>Addgene plasmid #86823 | pCDNA3.1(-) + SLNCR1 _1336-1496 | depositor partial sequence | sequence record 169358 | pCDNA3.1(-) + SLNCR1 _1336-1496 sequence 7567 bps
GACGGATCGGGAGATCTCCCGATCCCCTATGGTGCACTCTCAGTACAATCTGCTCTGATGCCGCATAGTT
AAGCCAGTATCTGCTCCCTGCTTGTGTGTTGGAGGTCGCTGAGTAGTGCGCGAGCAAAATTTAAGCTACA
ACAAGGCAAGGCTTGACCGACAATTGCATGAAGAATCTGCTTAGGGTTAGGCGTTTTGCGCTGCTTCGCG
ATGTACGGGCCAGATATACGCGTTGACATTGATTATTGACTAGTTATTAATAGTAATCAATTACGGGGTC
ATTAGTTCATAGCCCATATATGGAGTTCCGCGTTACATAACTTACGGTAAATGGCCCGCCTGGCTGACCG
CCCAACGACCCCCGCCCATTGACGTCAATAATGACGTATGTTCCCATAGTAACGCCAATAGGGACTTTCC
ATTGACGTCAATGGGTGGAGTATTTACGGTAAACTGCCCACTTGGCAGTACATCAAGTGTATCATATGCC
AAGTACGCCCCCTATTGACGTCAATGACGGTAAATGGCCCGCCTGGCATTATGCCCAGTACATGACCTTA
TGGGACTTTCCTACTTGGCAGTACATCTACGTATTAGTCATCGCTATTACCATGGTGATGCGGTTTTGGC
AGTACATCAATGGGCGTGGATAGCGGTTTGACTCACGGGGATTTCCAAGTCTCCACCCCATTGACGTCAA
TGGGAGTTTGTTTTGGCACCAAAATCAACGGGACTTTCCAAAATGTCGTAACAACTCCGCCCCATTGACG
CAAATGGGCGGTAGGCGTGTACGGTGGGAGGTCTATATAAGCAGAGCTCTCTGGCTAACTAGAGAACCCA
CTGCTTACTGGCTTATCGAAATTAATACGACTCACTATAGGGAGACCCAAGCTGGCTAGCGTTTAAACGG
GCCCTCTAGACTCGAGCGGCCGCCACTGTGCTGGATATCTGCAGAATTCCACCACACTGGACTAGTGGAT
CCGAGCTCGGTACCAAGCTTCCCGGGATACTTAGGATCCAGGGCGCGCAGGCGGCGCGGGTGCGCGGTGC
GGCGCTGGTATCCAGAGGACGCGGTCACCGCCTCTGGCATTTGTCGTTCTGCGCTTCTCCGCAAGGACCC
TCTGTTAGGCAGGCGCCCACCGTAAGCCTCCCGGGCCTTGTGAACCTGCAAACCCAAGTCTGAGAGACGA
TCCGCCTTCAGCGCTTTCCAGCTTGGCAGAGAGGCTTTCCCGGCGGGGATCTTTGGTTGGCGCTGGCGAT
GCGCGGGGAAGAAAGGCGAGGAGCGGCGTCCAGGCTGGGTGATGTCCCAGCACGAGTAGGCGGGATGCGC
TCGCTTGGTCCTCCGGGCGCCCGGTCCCTGCCCGCGTCGCGCGCCCACCCCTGGGGACGAGAAGGCGGCC
GCCTGAGGACCCCCGCCCGCGACCTCCGCGAGTCTGGAGCGCAGAGGACAGGGTCTGGCTGCTCTTTGGC
CTTGGATGGAAAGTGGGGAATTGGGTGGGGGGCTGCGGACCCCTTAACGTGGATTACTTGGTGTGTATCA
GCTGGGCTCAGAAGACCCACGACCTCTTCTCCATCCGTGGATTGATTTGTTCTGCTTAACAGCTGGGTCG
CCAAGCTGGAGGTATTTTTCCCTCTCCACCCTGGTCTTCTCCTGTAACGTGTGGCCGCCTTTTCCAGCAC
GGCCTCCTGCCTTCCTGGTGCACTTTTTGGAGAACGTGGTGGAATCAGAGGTTTCTGGCTGACTCGGTGG
GTGCTTTGAACCAGGAAAGGACAAGAAAGAGGATGGGAAGGACTGATCCACATTCCCACCAGGAAGTTTA
GCAGAACCCCCGCGTGCCACCTGGACCCCTTGGAAGGACCTGGCTCAGGCTGGACCACCTCTTGAGAGGC
AGGAGCTCTGGATTTGATCAAGAATTCTTTGCTGAGCATGGTGCCTCATGCCTATAATCCCAACACTTTG
GGAGGCCAGTGTGGGAGGATCTCTTGAGCCCAGGAGTTCAAGACTAGCCTGGGCAACACAGAGAGACCCC
ATCTCTAAAATAATAATAATAATAAAATAAAAAATTAGCAGGGCATGGTGGCATGTGCCTGTAGTCCCAG
CTACCCAGGAGGCTGAGGCAAGAGGATGGCTGGAGCCTGGGATGTTGAGGCTGCAATGAACTGTGATTAC
CCCACTGCACTCCAGCCTGGGCAAAAGAGCGAGAGACCCTGTCTCAAATAATAATAATAATAATAATCTT
ATTTTGGAGAATAAAGAGACCTCTGGATTTGAGGTGCCATTTGGGTAGAAAGAAAAGACGTTTACACCGA
GAAATAGTCTGTGTTGCCCTGAAGGAGCAGAGGGATGCATCGCTCATGTCTGCTGTGCCTTTGTACTCAG
CAATTCTTGTTTGCTCCATTATCTTCCAGCCGGATACAGAGTGAATAGTTAACCACACTTAGGTCAAATA
GGATCTAAATTTTTGTTCCTGCTCCGTGTAAAGAGGCCAGTGTTTGTGTGTTGCAAGCAGCCTTGGAATA
GTAACTCTTCTCATTTGTTTGGGATCTGGCCACCAAGTTCCAGAATGATACACGGATCAGTGCAGAAGTT
CATCAGGCTCTCGGACCTTAGGGCTGTTGGAGAAGGCTTCAGCAGCAGAACTGATGGTGAAGGCTCGTGT
TCTCCATCCTCAACTTTCTTTGCTTCGATCATACACAAGAATACATTTGGAAGGGCAAAAAATGAACACT
GTCGTTCATTGCAGCCGTGTTTTGTGACACAGATGCACAGTCTGCTGTGAAGACCTTCTCTCAAGTGGCA
TTTGGGAGTCCATGCCAGATCATGGTGCTTCATGAGAGACTGACAGCTATCAGGGGTTGTGGCACTTAGT
GAGGACTCTCCTCCCCCAGTGTGTGCTGATGACACATACACACCTGACAATAGCTTGAGTCTTCTCTGTT
CCTTTTACTCTGTAGCCAACATACACATGATTTAAAACCCTTTCTAAATATCTATCATGGTTCATCCTTG
TCCAAATGCAGAGTCAGAGCTATTTGTACTTCATTATTATTTCCAAGGCGAATAGTTGGCTTTCTTTTTG
CAAAAATAATTAAAGTTTTTGTATGTTGCAGTTGCTCTAGATAAGTATCACGTGAAGCTTAAGTTTAAAC
CGCTGATCAGCCTCGACTGTGCCTTCTAGTTGCCAGCCATCTGTTGTTTGCCCCTCCCCCGTGCCTTCCT
TGACCCTGGAAGGTGCCACTCCCACTGTCCTTTCCTAATAAAATGAGGAAATTGCATCGCATTGTCTGAG
TAGGTGTCATTCTATTCTGGGGGGTGGGGTGGGGCAGGACAGCAAGGGGGAGGATTGGGAAGACAATAGC
AGGCATGCTGGGGATGCGGTGGGCTCTATGGCTTCTGAGGCGGAAAGAACCAGCTGGGGCTCTAGGGGGT
ATCCCC
[124 nt withheld, positions 3437-3560]
C
[91 nt withheld, positions 3562-3652]
A
[49 nt withheld, positions 3654-3702]
CCTTTGACGTTGGAGTCCACGTTCTTT
[37 nt withheld, positions 3730-3766]
ACCCTATCTCGGTCTATTCTTTTGATTTATAAGGGATTTTGCCGATTTCGGCCTATTGGTTAAAAAATGA
GCTGATTTAACAAAAATTTAACGCGAATTAATTCTGTGGAATGTGTGTCAGTTAGGGTGTGGAAAGTCCC
CAGGCTCCCCAGCAGGCAGAAGTATGCAAAGCATGCATCTCAATTAGTCAGCAACCAGGTGTGGAAAGTC
CCCAGGCTCCCCAGCAGGCAGAAGTATGCAAAGCATGCATCTCAATTAGTCAGCAACCATAGTCCCGCCC
CTAACTCCGCCCATCCCGCCCCTAACTCCGCCCAGTTCCGCCCATTCTCCGCCCCATGGCTGACTAATTT
TTTTTATTTATGCAGAGGCCGAGGCCGCCTCTGCCTCTGAGCTATTCCAGAAGTAGTGAGGAGGCTTTTT
TGGAGGCCTAGGCTTTTGCAAAAAGCTCCCGGGAGCTTGTATATCCATTTTCGGATCTGATCAAGAGACA
GGATGAGGATCGTTTCGCATGATTGAACAAGATGGATTGCACGCAGGTTCTCCGGCCGCTTGGGTGGAGA
GGCTATTCGGCTATGACTGGGCACAACAGACAATCGGCTGCTCTGATGCCGCCGTGTTCCGGCTGTCAGC
GCAGGGGCGCCCGGTTCTTTTTGTCAAGACCGACCTGTCCGGTGCCCTGAATGAACTGCAGGACGAGGCA
GCGCGGCTATCGTGGCTGGCCACGACGGGCGTTCCTTGCGCAGCTGTGCTCGACGTTGTCACTGAAGCGG
GAAGGGACTGGCTGCTATTGGGCGAAGTGCCGGGGCAGGATCTCCTGTCATCTCACCTTGCTCCTGCCGA
GAAAGTATCCATCATGGCTGATGCAATGCGGCGGCTGCATACGCTTGATCCGGCTACCTGCCCATTCGAC
CACCAAGCGAAACATCGCATCGAGCGAGCACGTACTCGGATGGAAGCCGGTCTTGTCGATCAGGATGATC
TGGACGAAGAGCATCAGGGGCTCGCGCCAGCCGAACTGTTCGCCAGGCTCAAGGCGCGCATGCCCGACGG
CGAGGATCTCGTCGTGACCCATGGCGATGCCTGCTTGCCGAATATCATGGTGGAAAATGGCCGCTTTTCT
GGATTCATCGACTGTGGCCGGCTGGGTGTGGCGGACCGCTATCAGGACATAGCGTTGGCTACCCGTGATA
TTGCTGAAGAGCTTGGCGGCGAATGGGCTGACCGCTTCCTCGTGCTTTACGGTATCGCCGCTCCCGATTC
GCAGCGCATCGCCTTCTATCGCCTTCTTGACGAGTTCTTCTGAGCGGGACTCTGGGGTTCGAAATGACCG
ACCAAGCGACGCCCAACCTGCCATCACGAGATTTCGATTCCACCGCCGCCTTCTATGAAAGGTTGGGCTT
CGGAATCGTTTTCCGGGACGCCGGCTGGATGATCCTCCAGCGCGGGGATCTCATGCTGGAGTTCTTCGCC
CACCCCAACTTGTTTATTGCAGCTTATAATGGTTACAAATAAAGCAATAGCATCACAAATTTCACAAATA
AAGCATTTTTTTCACTGCATTCTAGTTGTGGTTTGTCCAAACTCATCAATGTATCTTATCATGTCTGTAT
ACCGTCGACCTCTAGCTAGAGCTTGGCGTAATCATGGTCATAGCTGTTTCCTGTGTGAAATTGTTATCCG
CTCACAATTCCACACAACATACGAGCCGGAAGCATAAAGTGTAAAGCCTGGGGTGCCTAATGAGTGAGCT
AACTCACATTAATTGCGTTGCGCTCACTGCCCGCTTTCCAGTCGGGAAACCTGTCGTGCCAGCTGCATTA
ATGAATCGGCCAACGCGCGGGGAGAGGCGGTTTGCGTATTGGGCGCTCTTCCGCTTCCTCGCTCACTGAC
TCGCTGCGCTCGGTCGTTCGGCTGCGGCGAGCGGTATCAGCTCACTCAAAGGCGGTAATACGGTTATCCA
CAGAATCAGGGGATAACGCAGGAAAGAACATGTGAGCAAAAGGCCAGCAAAAGGCCAGGAACCGTAAAAA
GGCCGCGTTGCTGGCGTTTTTCCATAGGCTCCGCCCCCCTGACGAGCATCACAAAAATCGACGCTCAAGT
CAGAGGTGGCGAAACCCGACAGGACTATAAAGATACCAGGCGTTTCCCCCTGGAAGCTCCCTCGTGCGCT
CTCCTGTTCCGACCCTGCCGCTTACCGGATACCTGTCCGCCTTTCTCCCTTCGGGAAGCGTGGCGCTTTC
TCATAGCTCACGCTGTAGGTATCTCAGTTCGGTGTAGGTCGTTCGCTCCAAGCTGGGCTGTGTGCACGAA
CCCCCCGTTCAGCCCGACCGCTGCGCCTTATCCGGTAACTATCGTCTTGAGTCCAACCCGGTAAGACACG
ACTTATCGCCACTGGCAGCAGCCACTGGTAACAGGATTAGCAGAGCGAGGTATGTAGGCGGTGCTACAGA
GTTCTTGAAGTGGTGGCCTAACTACGGCTACACTAGAAGAACAGTATTTGGTATCTGCGCTCTGCTGAAG
CCAGTTACCTTCGGAAAAAGAGTTGGTAGCTCTTGATCCGGCAAACAAACCACCGCTGGTAGCGGTTTTT
TTGTTTGCAAGCAGCAGATTACGCGCAGAAAAAAAGGATCTCAAGAAGATCCTTTGATCTTTTCTACGGG
GTCTGACGCTCAGTGGAACGAAAACTCACGTTAAGGGATTTTGGTCATGAGATTATCAAAAAGGATCTTC
ACCTAGATCCTTTTAAATTAAAAATGAAGTTTTAAATCAATCTAAAGTATATATGAGTAAACTTGGTCTG
ACAGTTACCAATGCTTAATCAGTGAGGCACCTATCTCAGCGATCTGTCTATTTCGTTCATCCATAGTTGC
CTGACTCCCCGTCGTGTAGATAACTACGATACGGGAGGGCTTACCATCTGGCCCCAGTGCTGCAATGATA
CCGCGAGACCCACGCTCACCGGCTCCAGATTTATCAGCAATAAACCAGCCAGCCGGAAGGGCCGAGCGCA
GAAGTGGTCCTGCAACTTTATCCGCCTCCATCCAGTCTATTAATTGTTGCCGGGAAGCTAGAGTAAGTAG
TTCGCCAGTTAATAGTTTGCGCAACGTTGTTGCCATTGCTACAGGCATCGTGGTGTCACGCTCGTCGTTT
GGTATGGCTTCATTCAGCTCCGGTTCCCAACGATCAAGGCGAGTTACATGATCCCCCATGTTGTGCAAAA
AAGCGGTTAGCTCCTTCGGTCCTCCGATCGTTGTCAGAAGTAAGTTGGCCGCAGTGTTATCACTCATGGT
TATGGCAGCACTGCATAATTCTCTTACTGTCATGCCATCCGTAAGATGCTTTTCTGTGACTGGTGAGTAC
TCAACCAAGTCATTCTGAGAATAGTGTATGCGGCGACCGAGTTGCTCTTGCCCGGCGTCAATACGGGATA
ATACCGCGCCACATAGCAGAACTTTAAAAGTGCTCATCATTGGAAAACGTTCTTCGGGGCGAAAACTCTC
AAGGATCTTACCGCTGTTGAGATCCAGTTCGATGTAACCCACTCGTGCACCCAACTGATCTTCAGCATCT
TTTACTTTCACCAGCGTTTCTGGGTGAGCAAAAACAGGAAGGCAAAATGCCGCAAAAAAGGGAATAAGGG
CGACACGGAAATGTTGAATACTCATACTCTTCCTTTTTCAATATTATTGAAGCATTTATCAGGGTTATTG
TCTCATGAGCGGATACATATTTGAATGTATTTAGAAAAATAAACAAATAGGGGTTCCGCGCACATTTCCC
CGAAAAGTGCCACCTGACGTC
